>Addgene plasmid #152925 | pGBW-m4133802 | addgene full sequence | sequence record 320751 | Addgene NGS Result
CGTTACATAACTTACGGTAAATGGCCCGCCTGGCTGACCGCCCAACGACCCCCGCCCATTGACGTCAATA
ATGACGTATGTTCCCATAGTAACGCCAATAGGGACTTTCCATTGACGTCAATGGGTGGAGTATTTACGGT
AAACTGCCCACTTGGCAGTACATCAAGTGTATCATATGCCAAGTACGCCCCCTATTGACGTCAATGACGG
TAAATGGCCCGCCTGGCATTATGCCCAGTACATGACCTTATGGGACTTTCCTACTTGGCAGTACATCTAC
GTATTAGTCATCGCTATTACCATGCTGATGCGGTTTTGGCAGTACATCAATGGGCGTGGATAGCGGTTTG
ACTCACGGGGATTTCCAAGTCTCCACCCCATTGACGTCAATGGGAGTTTGTTTTGGCACCAAAATCAACG
GGACTTTCCAAAATGTCGTAACAACTCCGCCCCATTGACGCAAATGGGCGGTAGGCGTGTACGGTGGGAG
GTCTATATAAGCAGAGCTGGTTTAGTGAACCGTCAGATCAGATCTTTGTCGATCCTACCATCCACTCGAC
ACACCCGCCAGCGGCCGCCACCATGTTAGAAAATGTGGCTTTTAATGTTGTAAATAAGGGACACTTTGAT
GGACAACAGGGTGAAGTACCAGTTTCTATCATTAATAACACTGTTTACACAAAAGTTGATGGTGTTGATG
TAGAATTGTTTGAAAATAAAACAACATTACCTGTTAATGTAGCATTTGAGCTTTGGGCTAAGCGCAACAT
TAAACCAGTACCAGAGGTGAAAATACTCAATAATTTGGGTGTGGACATTGCTGCTAATACTGTGATCTGG
GACTACAAAAGAGATGCTCCAGCACATATATCTACTATTGGTGTTTGTTCTATGACTGACATAGCCAAGA
AACCAACTGAAACGATTTGTGCACCACTCACTGTCTTTTTTGATGGTAGAGTTGATGGTCAAGTAGACTT
ATTTAGAAATGCCCGTAATGGTGTTCTTATTACAGAAGGTAGTGTTAAAGGTTTACAACCATCTGTAGGT
CCCAAACAAGCTAGTCTTAATGGAGTCACATTAATTGGAGAAGCCGTAAAAACACAGTTCAATTATTATA
AGAAAGTTGATGGTGTTGTCCAACAATTACCTGAAACTTACTTTACTCAGAGTAGAAATTTACAAGAATT
TAAACCCAGGAGTCAAATGGAAATTGATTTCTTAGAATTAGCTATGGATGAATTCATTGAACGGTATAAA
TTAGAAGGCTATGCCTTCGAACATATCGTTTATGGAGATTTTAGTCATAGTCAGTTAGGTGGTTTACATC
TACTGATTGGACTAGCTAAACGTTTTAAGGAATCACCTTTTGAATTAGAAGATTTTATTCCTATGGACAG
TACAGTTAAAAACTATTTCATAACAGATGCGCAAACAGGTTCATCTAAGTGTGTGTGTTCTGTTATTGAT
TTATTACTTGATGATTTTGTTGAAATAATAAAATCCCAAGATTTATCTGTAGTTTCTAAGGTTGTCAAAG
TGACTATTGACTATACAGAAATTTCATTTATGCTTTGGTGTAAAGATGGCCATGTAGAAACATTTTACCC
AAAATTAGAAAACCTTTACTTTCAGTCGATGGATTATAAGGACCACGATGGAGACTACAAAGATCATGAC
ATTGATTACAAGGACGACGATGACAAATAAGCTAGCTTGACTGACTGAGATACAGCGTACCTTCAGCTCA
CAGACATGATAAGATACATTGATGAGTTTGGACAAACCACAACTAGAATGCAGTGAAAAAAATGCTTTAT
TTGTGAAATTTGTGATGCTATTGCTTTATTTGTAACCATTATAAGCTGCAATAAACAAGTTAACAACAAC
AATTGCATTCATTTTATGTTTCAGGTTCAGGGGGAGGTGTGGGAGGTTTTTTAAAGCAAGTAAAACCTCT
ACAAATGTGGTATTGGCCCATCTCTATCGGTATCGTAGCATAACCCCTTGGGGCCTCTAAACGGGTCTTG
AGGGGTTTTTTGTGCCCCTCGGGCCGGATTGCTATCTACCGGCATTGGCGCAGAAAAAAATGCCTGATGC
GACGCTGCGCGTCTTATACTCCCACATATGCCAGATTCAGCAACGGATACGGCTTCCCCAACTTGCCCAC
TTCCATACGTGTCCTCCTTACCAGAAATTTATCCTTAAGGTCGTCAGCTATCCTGCAGGCGATCTCTCGA
TTTCGATCAAGACATTCCTTTAATGGTCTTTTCTGGACACCACTAGGGGTCAGAAGTAGTTCATCAAACT
TTCTTCCCTCCCTAATCTCATTGGTTACCTTGGGCTATCGAAACTTAATTAACCAGTCAAGTCAGCTACT
TGGCGAGATCGACTTGTCTGGGTTTCGACTACGCTCAGAATTGCGTCAGTCAAGTTCGATCTGGTCCTTG
CTATTGCACCCGTTCTCCGATTACGAGTTTCATTTAAATCATGTGAGCAAAAGGCCAGCAAAAGGCCAGG
AACCGTAAAAAGGCCGCGTTGCTGGCGTTTTTCCATAGGCTCCGCCCCCCTGACGAGCATCACAAAAATC
GACGCTCAAGTCAGAGGTGGCGAAACCCGACAGGACTATAAAGATACCAGGCGTTTCCCCCTGGAAGCTC
CCTCGTGCGCTCTCCTGTTCCGACCCTGCCGCTTACCGGATACCTGTCCGCCTTTCTCCCTTCGGGAAGC
GTGGCGCTTTCTCATAGCTCACGCTGTAGGTATCTCAGTTCGGTGTAGGTCGTTCGCTCCAAGCTGGGCT
GTGTGCACGAACCCCCCGTTCAGCCCGACCGCTGCGCCTTATCCGGTAACTATCGTCTTGAGTCCAACCC
GGTAAGACACGACTTATCGCCACTGGCAGCAGCCACTGGTAACAGGATTAGCAGAGCGAGGTATGTAGGC
GGTGCTACAGAGTTCTTGAAGTGGTGGCCTAACTACGGCTACACTAGAAGAACAGTATTTGGTATCTGCG
CTCTGCTGAAGCCAGTTACCTTCGGAAAAAGAGTTGGTAGCTCTTGATCCGGCAAACAAACCACCGCTGG
TAGCGGTGGTTTTTTTGTTTGCAAGCAGCAGATTACGCGCAGAAAAAAAGGATCTCAAGAAGATCCTTTG
ATCTTTTCTACGGGGTCTGACGCTCAGTGGAACGAAAACTCACGTTAAGGGATTTTGGTCATGAGATTAT
CAAAAAGGATCTTCACCTAGATCCTTTTAAATTAAAAATGAAGTTTTAAATCAATCTAAAGTATATATGA
GTAAACTTGGTCTGACAGTTACCAATGCTTAATCAGTGAGGCACCTATCTCAGCGATCTGTCTATTTCGT
TCATCCATAGTTGCATTTAAATTTCCGAACTCTCCAAGGCCCTCGTCGGAAAATCTTCAAACCTTTCGTC
CGATCCATCTTGCAGGCTACCTCTCGAACGAACTATCGCAAGTCTCTTGGCCGGCCTTGCGCCTTGGCTA
TTGCTTGGCAGCGCCTATCGCCAGGTATTACTCCAATCCCGAATATCCGAGATCGGGATCACCCGAGAGA
AGTTCAACCTACATCCTCAATCCCGATCTATCCGAGATCCGAGGAATATCGAAATCGGGGCGCGCCTGGC
CTCCGCGCCGGGTTTTGGCGCCTCCCGCGGGCGCCCCCCTCGTCACGGCGAGCGCTGCCACGTCAGACGA
AGGGCGCAGGAGCGTCCTGATCCTTCCGCCCGGACGCTCAGGACAGCGGCCCGCTGCTCATAAGACTCGG
CCTTAGAACCCCAGTATCAGCAGAAGGACATTTTAGGACGGGACTTGGGTGACTCTAGGGCACTGGTTTT
CTTTCCAGAGAGCGGAACAGGCGAGGAAAAGTAGTCCCTTCTCGGCGATTCTGCGGAGGGATCTCCGTGG
GGCGGTGAACGCCGATGATTATATAAGGACGCGCCGGGTGTGGCACAGCTAGTTCCGTCGCAGCCGGGAT
TTGGGTCGCGGTTCTTGTTTGTGGATCGCTGTGATCGTCACTTGGTGAGTAGCGGGCTGCTGGGCTGGCC
GGGGCTTTCGTGGCCGCCGGGCCGCTCGGTGGGACGGAAGCGTGTGGAGAGACCGCCAAGGGCTGTAGTC
TGGGTCCGCGAGCAAGGTTGCCCTGAACTGGGGGTTGGGGGGAGCGCAGCAAAATGGCGGCTGTTCCCGA
GTCTTGAATGGAAGACGCTTGTGAGGCGGGCTGTGAGGTCGTTGAAACAAGGTGGGGGGCATGGTGGGCG
GCAAGAACCCAAGGTCTTGAGCCCTTCGCTAATGCGGGAAAGCTCTTATTCGGGTGAGATGGGCTGGGCA
CCATCTGGGGACCCTGACGTGAAGTTTGTCACTGACTGGAGAACTCGGTTTGTCGTCTGTTGCGGGGGCG
GCAGTTATGGCGGTGCCGTTGGGCAGTGCACCCGTACCTTTGGGAGCGCGCGCCCTCGTCGTGTCGTGAC
GTCACCCGTTCTGTTGGCTTATAATGCAGGGTGGGGCCACCTGCCGGTAGGTGTGCGGTAGGCTTTTCTC
CGTCGCAGGACGCAGGGTTCGGGCCTAGGGTAGGCTCTCCTGAATCGACAGGCGCCGGACCTCTGGTGAG
GGGAGGGATAAGTGAGGCGTCAGTTTCTTTGGTCGGTTTTATGTACCTATCTTCTTAAGTAGCTGAAGCT
CCGGTTTTGAACTATGCGCTCGGGGTTGGCGAGTGTGTTTTGTGAAGTTTTTTAGGCACCTTTTGAAATG
TAATCATTTGGGTCAATATGTAATTTTCAGTGTTAGACTTGTAAATTGTCCGCTAAATTCTGGCCGTTTT
TGGCTTTTTTGTTAGACAACATGACCGAGTACAAGCCCACGGTGCGCCTCGCCACCCGCGACGACGTCCC
CAGGGCCGTACGCACCCTCGCCGCCGCGTTCGCCGACTACCCCGCCACGCGCCACACCGTCGATCCGGAC
CGCCACATCGAGCGGGTCACCGAGCTGCAAGAACTCTTCCTCACGCGCGTCGGGCTCGACATCGGCAAGG
TGTGGGTCGCGGACGACGGCGCCGCGGTGGCGGTCTGGACCACGCCGGAGAGCGTCGAAGCGGGGGCGGT
GTTCGCCGAGATCGGCCCGCGCATGGCCGAGTTGAGCGGTTCCCGGCTGGCCGCGCAGCAACAGATGGAG
GGCCTCCTGGCGCCGCACCGGCCCAAGGAGCCCGCGTGGTTCCTGGCCACCGTCGGCGTCTCGCCCGACC
ACCAGGGCAAGGGTCTGGGCAGCGCCGTCGTGCTCCCCGGAGTGGAGGCCGCCGAGCGCGCCGGGGTGCC
CGCCTTCCTGGAGACCTCCGCGCCCCGCAACCTCCCCTTCTACGAGCGGCTCGGCTTCACCGTCACCGCC
GACGTCGAGGTGCCCGAAGGACCGCGCACCTGGTGCATGACCCGCAAGCCCGGTGCCTAGGCTAGTATGT
AAGCCTAGTCTTAGATAATAAAATCGCTATCCATCGAAGATGGATGTGTGTTGGTTTTTTGTGTGTGTAA
CGCTAGGCGCGCCTGGTGTACCGAGAACGATCCTCTCAGTGCGAGTCTCGACGATCCATATCGTTGCTTG
GCAGTCAGCCAGTCGGAATCCAGCTTGGGACCCAGGAAGTCCAATCGTCAGATATTGTACTCAAGCCTGG
TCACGGCAGCGTACCGATCTGTTTAAACCTAGATATTGATAGTCTGATCGGTCAACGTATAATCGAGTCC
TAGCTTTTGCAAACATCTATCAAGAGACAGGATCAGCAGGAGGCTTTCGCATGAGTATTCAACATTTCCG
TGTCGCCCTTATTCCCTTTTTTGCGGCATTTTGCCTTCCTGTTTTTGCTCACCCAGAAACGCTGGTGAAA
GTAAAAGATGCTGAAGATCAGTTGGGTGCGCGAGTGGGTTACATCGAACTGGATCTCAACAGCGGTAAGA
TCCTTGAGAGTTTTCGCCCCGAAGAACGCTTTCCAATGATGAGCACTTTTAAAGTTCTGCTATGTGGCGC
GGTATTATCCCGTATTGACGCCGGGCAAGAGCAACTCGGTCGCCGCATACACTATTCTCAGAATGACTTG
GTTGAGTATTCACCAGTCACAGAAAAGCATCTTACGGATGGCATGACAGTAAGAGAATTATGCAGTGCTG
CCATAACCATGAGTGATAACACTGCGGCCAACTTACTTCTGACAACGATTGGAGGACCGAAGGAGCTAAC
CGCTTTTTTGCACAACATGGGGGATCATGTAACTCGCCTTGATCGTTGGGAACCGGAGCTGAATGAAGCC
ATACCAAACGACGAGCGTGACACCACGATGCCTGTAGCAATGGCAACAACCTTGCGTAAACTATTAACTG
GCGAACTACTTACTCTAGCTTCCCGGCAACAGTTGATAGACTGGATGGAGGCGGATAAAGTTGCAGGACC
ACTTCTGCGCTCGGCCCTTCCGGCTGGCTGGTTTATTGCTGATAAATCTGGAGCCGGTGAGCGTGGGTCT
CGCGGTATCATTGCAGCACTGGGGCCAGATGGTAAGCCCTCCCGTATCGTAGTTATCTACACGACGGGGA
GTCAGGCAACTATGGATGAACGAAATAGACAGATCGCTGAGATAGGTGCCTCACTGATTAAGCATTGGTA
ACCGATTCTAGGTGCATTGGCGCAGAAAAAAATGCCTGATGCGACGCTGCGCGTCTTATACTCCCACATA
TGCCAGATTCAGCAACGGATACGGCTTCCCCAACTTGCCCACTTCCATACGTGTCCTCCTTACCAGAAAT
TTATCCTTAAGATCCCGAATCGTTTAAACTCGACTCTGGCTCTATCGAATCTCCGTCGTTTCGAGCTTAC
GCGAACAGCCGTGGCGCTCATTTGCTCGTCGGGCATCGAATCTCGTCAGCTATCGTCAGCTTACCTTTTT
GGCAGCGATCGCGGCTCCCGACATCTTGGACCATTAGCTCCACAGGTATCTTCTTCCCTCTAGTGGTCAT
AACAGCAGCTTCAGCTACCTCTCAATTCAAAAAACCCCTCAAGACCCGTTTAGAGGCCCCAAGGGGTTAT
GCTATCAATCGTTGCGTTACACACACAAAAAACCAACACACATCCATCTTCGATGGATAGCGATTTTATT
ATCTAACTGCTGATCGAGTGTAGCCAGATCTAGTAATCAATTACGGGGTCATTAGTTCATAGCCCATATA
TGGAGTTCCG
Features (pLannotate 1.2.2; 21 found; start..end, strand, type, name):
      1..304     +  enhancer       CMV enhancer: human cytomegalovirus immediate early enhancer
    377..394     -  promoter       CMV promoter (fragment): human cytomegalovirus (CMV) immediate early promoter
    457..508     +  promoter       CMVd2 promoter: truncated human cytomegalovirus (CMV) immediate early promoter that yields moderately reduced expression relative to the full-length promoter
    586..1620    +  CDS            rep (fragment): R1AB_SARS2 - Experimental evidence at protein level: Swiss-Prot protein existence level 1. [2'-O-methyltransferase]: Methyltransferase that mediates mRNA cap 2'-O-ribose methylation to the 5'-cap structure of viral mRNAs. N7-methyl guanosine cap is a prerequisite for binding of nsp16. Therefore plays an essential role in viral mRNAs cap methylation which is essential to evade immune system. From Severe acute respiratory syndrome coronavirus 2 (2019-nCoV) (SARS-CoV-2).
   1684..1706    +  CDS            FLAG (fragment): FLAG® epitope tag, followed by an enterokinase cleavage site
   1760..1881    -  polyA_signal   SV40 poly(A) signal: SV40 polyadenylation signal
   1904..1973    -  CDS            large T antigen (fragment): large T antigen from SV40 (simian virus 40)
   1996..2042    +  terminator     T7 terminator: transcription terminator for bacteriophage T7 RNA polymerase
   2072..2208    +  terminator     rrnG terminator: transcription terminator from the E. coli ribosomal RNA rrnG operon (Albrechtsen et al., 1991)
   2253..2324    +  misc_feature   3' β-globin insulator: insulator downstream of the human β-globin locus (Farrell et al., 2002)
   2550..3138    -  rep_origin     ori: high-copy-number ColE1/pMB1/pBR322/pUC origin of replication
   3310..3374    -  CDS            bla(M) (fragment): β-lactamase lacking the signal sequence; bla(M); allows cytosolic expression of β-lactamase
   3638..4847    +  promoter       UbC promoter: human ubiquitin C promoter
   4851..5448    +  CDS            PuroR (fragment): puromycin N-acetyltransferase; pac from Streptomyces; confers resistance to puromycin
   5477..5525    +  polyA_signal   poly(A) signal: synthetic polyadenylation signal
   5791..6651    +  CDS            AmpR: β-lactamase; bla; confers resistance to ampicillin, carbenicillin, and related antibiotics
   6664..6800    +  terminator     rrnG terminator: transcription terminator from the E. coli ribosomal RNA rrnG operon (Albrechtsen et al., 1991)
   6952..7023    +  misc_feature   5' β-globin insulator: insulator upstream of the human β-globin locus (Farrell et al., 2002)
   7028..7074    -  terminator     T7 terminator: transcription terminator for bacteriophage T7 RNA polymerase
   7092..7140    -  polyA_signal   poly(A) signal: synthetic polyadenylation signal
   7171..7220    +  enhancer       CMV enhancer (fragment): human cytomegalovirus immediate early enhancer
