[The description below was written by a language model from this plasmid's Addgene catalogue record and pLannotate feature annotations shown in this document.]
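Description:
pGBW-m4133802 is a mammalian expression plasmid built on the pTwist_CMV_Puro_6 backbone that carries the wild-type SARS-CoV-2 endoRNAse coding region, a mature product of the ORF1ab replicase polyprotein. The sequenced plasmid is about 7.2 kb. It is maintained in E. coli at high copy through a ColE1/pUC-type origin and selected with ampicillin via a full-length β-lactamase gene. A short additional β-lactamase fragment is also annotated near the origin.

The roughly 1 kb insert sits downstream of the human CMV immediate-early enhancer and promoter. The automated annotation recognises it only as a fragment of the SARS-CoV-2 replicase polyprotein. The functional text attached to that hit describes the 2'-O-methyltransferase rather than the endoribonuclease, which reflects the generic polyprotein database entry and not the catalogue identity of the insert. According to the record, the backbone supplies a C-terminal TEV-cleavable 3xFLAG tag. The feature table detects only a FLAG fragment just after the coding region, followed by an SV40 polyadenylation signal. The tag allows immunodetection or affinity capture of the protein, and TEV protease can then remove the epitope.

A separate cassette places puromycin N-acetyltransferase under the human ubiquitin C promoter with a synthetic poly(A) signal, allowing selection of transfected mammalian cells. Bacterial rrnG and T7 terminators, additional synthetic poly(A) signals and 5' and 3' β-globin insulator elements flank the units, presumably to limit transcriptional read-through and interference between cassettes. The construct is intended for expressing tagged viral endoribonuclease in mammalian cells. The record does not state more specific applications.
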