Addgene plasmid #152925: pGBW-m4133802
Purpose: Mammalian expression plasmid for SARS-CoV-2 endoRNAse
Depositing lab: Ginkgo Bioworks & Benjie Chen. Depositing organization: Ginkgo Bioworks.
Backbone
  Vector backbone: pTwist_CMV_Puro_6
  Backbone size w/o insert (bp): 6080
  Vector type: Mammalian Expression
  Selectable markers: Puromycin
Growth in bacteria
  Bacterial resistance: Ampicillin, 100 μg/mL
  Growth temperature: 37°C
  Growth strain: DH5alpha
  Copy number: High Copy
Gene/Insert
  Gene/Insert name: SARS-CoV-2 endoRNAse
  Species: Severe acute respiratory syndrome coronavirus 2
  Insert size (bp): 1031
  Mutation: wt
  Entrez Gene: ORF1ab (a.k.a. GU280_gp01)
  Promoter: CMV
  Tag / fusion protein: Cleavable TEV;3xFlag (C terminal on backbone)
  Cloning method: Unknown
Resource information
  A portion of this plasmid was derived from a plasmid made by: GinkgoBioworks
Depositor comments: NCBI reference sequence: YP_009725310.1
How to cite: pGBW-m4133802 was a gift from Ginkgo Bioworks & Benjie Chen (Addgene plasmid # 152925 ; http://n2t.net/addgene:152925 ; RRID:Addgene_152925)
